>Addgene plasmid #123916 | MTK234_041 | addgene full sequence | sequence record 250062 | Addgene NGS Result
GTCAGACCCCGTAGAAAAGATCAAAGGATCTTCTTGAGATCCTTTTTTTCTGCGCGTAATCTGCTGCTTG
CAAACAAAAAAACCACCGCTACCAGCGGTGGTTTGTTTGCCGGATCAAGAGCTACCAACTCTTTTTCCGA
AGGTAACTGGCTTCAGCAGAGCGCAGATACCAAATACTGTTCTTCTAGTGTAGCCGTAGTTAGGCCACCA
CTTCAAGAACTCTGTAGCACCGCCTACATACCTCGCTCTGCTAATCCTGTTACCAGTGGCTGCTGCCAGT
GGCGATAAGTCGTGTCTTACCGGGTTGGACTCAAGACGATAGTTACCGGATAAGGCGCAGCGGTCGGGCT
GAACGGGGGGTTCGTGCACACAGCCCAGCTTGGAGCGAACGACCTACACCGAACTGAGATACCTACAGCG
TGAGCTATGAGAAAGCGCCACGCTTCCCGAAGGGAGAAAGGCGGACAGGTATCCGGTAAGCGGCAGGGTC
GGAACAGGAGAGCGCACGAGGGAGCTTCCAGGGGGAAACGCCTGGTATCTTTATAGTCCTGTCGGGTTTC
GCCACCTCTGACTTGAGCGTCGATTTTTGTGATGCTCGTCAGGGGGGCGGAGCCTATGGAAAAACGCCAG
CAACGCGGCCTTTTTACGGTTCCTGGCCTTTTGCTGGCCTTTTGCTCACATGTTCTTTCCTGCGTTATCC
CCTGATTCTGTGGATAACCGTAGTCGGTCTCAAACGGATCCGACGCGCCATCTCTAGGCCCGCGCCGGCC
CCCTCGCACGGACTTGTGGGAGAAGCTCGGCTACTCCCCTGCCCCGGTTAATTTGCATATAATATTTCCT
AGTAACTATAGAGGCTTAATGTGCGATAAAAGACAGATAATCTGTTCTTTTTAATACTAGCTACATTTTA
CATGATAGGCTTGGATTTCTATAACTTCGTATAGCATACATTATACGAAGTTATAAACAGCACAAAAGGA
AACTCACCCTAACTGTAAAGTAATTGTGTGTTTTGAGACTATAAGTATCCCTTGGAGAACCACCTTGTTT
GAGTAATCCGGAATATCGGCGGTTTAAGAGCTAAGCTGGAAACAGCATAGCAAGTTTAAATAAGGCTAGT
CCGTTATCAACTTGAAAAAGTGGCACCGAGTCGGTGCTTTTTTTGCTGTGAGACCAGACCAATAAAAAAC
GCCCGGCGGCAACCGAGCGTTCTGAACAAATCCAGATGGAGTTCTGAGGTCATTACTGGATCTATCAACA
GGAGTCCAAGCGAGCTCGATATCAAATTACGCCCCGCCCTGCCACTCATCGCAGTACTGTTGTAATTCAT
TAAGCATTCTGCCGACATGGAAGCCATCACAAACGGCATGATGAACCTGAATCGCCAGCGGCATCAGCAC
CTTGTCGCCTTGCGTATAATATTTGCCCATGGTGAAAACGGGGGCGAAGAAGTTGTCCATATTGGCCACG
TTTAAATCAAAACTGGTGAAACTCACCCAGGGATTGGCTGAAACGAAAAACATATTCTCAATAAACCCTT
TAGGGAAATAGGCCAGGTTTTCACCGTAACACGCCACATCTTGCGAATATATGTGTAGAAACTGCCGGAA
ATCGTCGTGGTATTCACTCCAGAGCGATGAAAACGTTTCAGTTTGCTCATGGAAAACGGTGTAACAAGGG
TGAACACTATCCCATATCACCAGCTCACCGTCTTTCATTGCCATACGAAATTCCGGATGAGCATTCATCA
GGCGGGCAAGAATGTGAATAAAGGCCGGATAAAACTTGTGCTTATTTTTCTTTACGGTCTTTAAAAAGGC
CGTAATATCCAGCTGAACGGTCTGGTTATAGGTACATTGAGCAACTGACTGAAATGCCTCAAAATGTTCT
TTACGATGCCATTGGGATATATCAACGGTGGTATATCCAGTGATTTTTTTCTCCATTTTAGCTTCCTTAG
CTCCTGAAAATCTCGATAACTCAAAAAATACGCCCGGTAGTGATCTTATTTCATTATGGTGAAAGTTGGA
ACCTCTTACGTGCCCGATCAATCATGACCAAAATCCCTTAACGTGAGTTTTCGTTCCACTGAGC
Features (pLannotate 1.2.2; 6 found; start..end, strand, type, name):
     34..622     +  rep_origin     ori: high-copy-number ColE1/pMB1/pBR322/pUC origin of replication
    931..964     +  protein_bind   loxP: Cre-mediated recombination occurs in the 8-bp core sequence (GCATACAT). Cre recombinase
   1090..1157    +  misc_RNA       tracrRNA (fragment): trans-activating CRISPR RNA for the Streptococcus pyogenes CRISPR/Cas9 system
   1182..1216    -  terminator     lambda t0 terminator: minimal transcription terminator from phage lambda (Scholtissek and Grosse, 1987)
   1290..1946    -  CDS            cat: CAT_ECOLX - Experimental evidence at protein level: Swiss-Prot protein existence level 1. This enzyme is an effector of chloramphenicol resistance in bacteria. From Escherichia coli. This protein is used as a marker in many commonly used cloning vectors, such as pACYC184.
   1947..2044    -  promoter       cat promoter: promoter of the E. coli cat gene encoding chloramphenicol acetyltransferase
