[The description below was written by a language model from this plasmid's Addgene catalogue record and pLannotate feature annotations shown in this document.]
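Description:
MTK234_041 is a small part plasmid (about 2.1 kb) from the Mammalian Toolkit (MTK), a modular hierarchical cloning system for assembling genetic circuits for mammalian cells. It is built on the MTK0_027 part-entry backbone and is maintained in E. coli through a high-copy ColE1/pUC-type origin of replication. Selection is with chloramphenicol, conferred by the cat gene under its native promoter, and a lambda t0 terminator follows the cat gene. Although catalogued as a mammalian expression vector, the plasmid carries no mammalian selection marker or viral elements. It serves mainly as a storage and donor vector for a toolkit part rather than as a stand-alone expression construct.

The payload is a guide RNA expression cassette for Streptococcus pyogenes Cas9 that targets mScarlet, a red fluorescent protein. It is formatted as a "type 234" part, which in the MTK scheme means the promoter, coding or transcribed sequence, and terminator are supplied as one coupled unit occupying positions 2 to 4, as is typical for guide RNA cassettes. The feature table identifies the tracrRNA-derived scaffold portion of the sgRNA, consistent with this description. No promoter driving the guide is annotated, and the record does not state which one is used. A loxP site is also detected upstream of the scaffold, but its intended role is not explained in the record. The cloning sites are listed as unknown. The part is intended for combination with other MTK parts into transcriptional units and multi-gene vectors, for example to direct Cas9 or its derivatives to mScarlet sequences in engineered mammalian cells.
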