Addgene plasmid #123916: MTK234_041
Purpose: Encodes the spCas9 mScarlet gRNA expression cassette as a type 234 part to be used in the MTK system
Depositing lab: Hana El-Samad. Depositing organization: University of California, San Francisco (UCSF). Publication: A Toolkit for Rapid Modular Construction of Biological Circuits in Mammalian Cells. Fonseca JP, Bonny AR, Kumar GR, Ng AH, Town J, Wu QC, Aslankoohi E, Chen SY, Dods G, Harrigan P, Osimiri LC, Kistler AL, El-Samad H. ACS Synth Biol. 2019 Nov 15;8(11):2593-2606. doi: 10.1021/acssynbio.9b00322. Epub 2019 Nov 5. PubMed 31686495.
Backbone
  Vector backbone: MTK0_027
  Vector type: Mammalian Expression
Growth in bacteria
  Bacterial resistance: Chloramphenicol, 25 μg/mL
  Growth temperature: 37°C
  Growth strain: DH5alpha
  Copy number: Unknown
Gene/Insert
  Gene/Insert name: mScarlet sgRNA
  Cloning method: Restriction Enzyme; 5′ cloning site unknown (unknown if destroyed); 3′ cloning site unknown (unknown if destroyed)
Terms and licenses: Academic/Nonprofit Terms; Industry Terms: Not Available to Industry
Depositor comments: Type 234 parts are coupled promoter-coding sequence-terminator such as guide RNA cassettes, GFP dropouts in the MTK Please visit https://www.biorxiv.org/content/10.1101/506188v2 for BioRxiv preprint
How to cite: MTK234_041 was a gift from Hana El-Samad (Addgene plasmid # 123916 ; http://n2t.net/addgene:123916 ; RRID:Addgene_123916)
